>Addgene plasmid #90200 | LP376 | addgene full sequence | sequence record 178307 | Addgene NGS Result
CGTTACATAACTTACGGTAAATGGCCCGCCTGGCTGACCGCCCAACGACCCCCGCCCATTGACGTCAATA
ATGACGTATGTTCCCATAGTAACGCCAATAGGGACTTTCCATTGACGTCAATGGGTGGAGTATTTACGGT
AAACTGCCCACTTGGCAGTACATCAAGTGTATCATATGCCAAGTACGCCCCCTATTGACGTCAATGACGG
TAAATGGCCCGCCTGGCATTATGCCCAGTACATGACCTTATGGGACTTTCCTACTTGGCAGTACATCTAC
GTATTAGTCATCGCTATTACCATGGTGATGCGGTTTTGGCAGTACATCAATGGGCGTGGATAGCGGTTTG
ACTCACGGGGATTTCCAAGTCTCCACCCCATTGACGTCAATGGGAGTTTGTTTTGGCACCAAAATCAACG
GGACTTTCCAAAATGTCGTAACAACTCCGCCCCATTGACGCAAATGGGCGGTAGGCGTGTACGGTGGGAG
GTCTATATAAGCAGAGCTCGTTTAGTGAACCGTCAGATCGCCTGGAGACGCCATCCACGCTGTTTTGACC
TCCATAGAAGACACCGGGACCGATCCAGCCTCCGGACTCTAGAGGATCCGGTACTAGAGGAACTGAAAAA
CCAGAAAGTTAACTGGTAAGTTTAGTCTTTTTGTCTTTTATTTCAGGTCCCGGATCCGGTGGTGGTGCAA
ATCAAAGAACTGCTCCTCAGTGGATGTTGCCTTTACTTCTAGGCCTGTACGGAAGTGTTACTTCTGCTCT
AAAAGCTGCGGAATTGTACCCGCGGGCCCACCATGGCATCAATGCAGAAGCTGATCTCAGAGGAGGACCT
GCTTATGGCCATGGAGGCCCGAATTCTCCCCATCTACAGCAAGCAGTCGGTGTTCTTCGTCTGGGAACTC
AAGTGGACAGAAGAGCCTCCCCCTTCTCTGCATTGCCGGTTCTCTGTTGGATTTTCCCCAGCTTCTGAGG
AACAGCTGTCTATCTCCTTAAAGCCGTATACTTATGAATTTAAAGTGGAAAATTTTTTTACATTATACAA
CGTGAAGGCTGAGATCTTTCCCCCTTCGGGAATGGAGTATTGCAGAACAGGCTCCCTCTGCTCCCTGGAG
GTTTTGATCACGAGGCTCTCAGACCTCTTGGAGGTGGATAAAGATGAAGCACTGACTGAATCTGATGAGC
ATTTTTCGACAAAGCTTATGTATGAAGTTGTCGACAACAGTAGCAACTGGGCAGTGTGTGGGAAAAGCTG
CGGTGTCATCTCCATGCCAGTGGCTGCTCGGGCCACTCACAGGGTCCACATGGAAGTGATGCCGCTCTTC
GCCGGGTATCTCCCCCTGCCCGACGTCAGGCTGTTCAAGTACCTCCCCCATCATTCTGCACACTCCTCCC
AACTGGACGCTGACAGCTGGATAGAAAACGACAGCCTGTCAGTAGACAAGCACGGGGACGACCAGCCGGA
CAGCAGCAGCCTCAAGAGCAGGGGCAGCGTGCATTCGGCCTGCAGCAGCGAGCACAAAGGCCTACCCATG
CCCCGGCTGCAGGCACTGCCGGCCGGCCAGGTCTTCAACTCCAGCTCGGGCACACAAGTCCTGGTCATCC
CCAGCCAAGATGACCACGTCCTGGAAGTCAGTGTAACATGAGGTACCGCGGCCGCGGGGATCCAGACATG
ATAAGATACATTGATGAGTTTGGACAAACCACAACTAGAATGCAGTGAAAAAAATGCTTTATTTGTGAAA
TTTGTGATGCTATTGCTTTATTTGTAACCATTATAAGCTGCAATAAACAAGTTAACAACAACAATTGCAT
TCATTTTATGTTTCAGGTTCAGGGGGAGGTGTGGGAGGTTTTTTCGGATCCTCTAGAGTCGATCTGCAGG
CATGCTAGCTTGGCGTAATCATGGTCATAGCTGTTTCCTGTGTGAAATTGTTATCCGCTCACAATTCCAC
ACAACATACGAGCCGGAAGCATAAAGTGTAAAGCCTGGGGTGCCTAATGAGTGAGCTAACTCACATTAAT
TGCGTTGCGCTCACTGCCCGCTTTCCAGTCGGGAAACCTGTCGTGCCAGCTGCATTAATGAATCGGCCAA
CGCGCGGGGAGAGGCGGTTTGCGTATTGGGCGCTCTTCCGCTTCCTCGCTCACTGACTCGCTGCGCTCGG
TCGTTCGGCTGCGGCGAGCGGTATCAGCTCACTCAAAGGCGGTAATACGGTTATCCACAGAATCAGGGGA
TAACGCAGGAAAGAACATGTGAGCAAAAGGCCAGCAAAAGGCCAGGAACCGTAAAAAGGCCGCGTTGCTG
GCGTTTTTCCATAGGCTCCGCCCCCCTGACGAGCATCACAAAAATCGACGCTCAAGTCAGAGGTGGCGAA
ACCCGACAGGACTATAAAGATACCAGGCGTTTCCCCCTGGAAGCTCCCTCGTGCGCTCTCCTGTTCCGAC
CCTGCCGCTTACCGGATACCTGTCCGCCTTTCTCCCTTCGGGAAGCGTGGCGCTTTCTCATAGCTCACGC
TGTAGGTATCTCAGTTCGGTGTAGGTCGTTCGCTCCAAGCTGGGCTGTGTGCACGAACCCCCCGTTCAGC
CCGACCGCTGCGCCTTATCCGGTAACTATCGTCTTGAGTCCAACCCGGTAAGACACGACTTATCGCCACT
GGCAGCAGCCACTGGTAACAGGATTAGCAGAGCGAGGTATGTAGGCGGTGCTACAGAGTTCTTGAAGTGG
TGGCCTAACTACGGCTACACTAGAAGAACAGTATTTGGTATCTGCGCTCTGCTGAAGCCAGTTACCTTCG
GAAAAAGAGTTGGTAGCTCTTGATCCGGCAAACAAACCACCGCTGGTAGCGGTGGTTTTTTTGTTTGCAA
GCAGCAGATTACGCGCAGAAAAAAAGGATCTCAAGAAGATCCTTTGATCTTTTCTACGGGGTCTGACGCT
CAGTGGAACGAAAACTCACGTTAAGGGATTTTGGTCATGAGATTATCAAAAAGGATCTTCACCTAGATCC
TTTTAAATTAAAAATGAAGTTTTAAATCAATCTAAAGTATATATGAGTAAACTTGGTCTGACAGTTACCA
ATGCTTAATCAGTGAGGCACCTATCTCAGCGATCTGTCTATTTCGTTCATCCATAGTTGCCTGACTCCCC
GTCGTGTAGATAACTACGATACGGGAGGGCTTACCATCTGGCCCCAGTGCTGCAATGATACCGCGAGACC
CACGCTCACCGGCTCCAGATTTATCAGCAATAAACCAGCCAGCCGGAAGGGCCGAGCGCAGAAGTGGTCC
TGCAACTTTATCCGCCTCCATCCAGTCTATTAATTGTTGCCGGGAAGCTAGAGTAAGTAGTTCGCCAGTT
AATAGTTTGCGCAACGTTGTTGCCATTGCTACAGGCATCGTGGTGTCACGCTCGTCGTTTGGTATGGCTT
CATTCAGCTCCGGTTCCCAACGATCAAGGCGAGTTACATGATCCCCCATGTTGTGCAAAAAAGCGGTTAG
CTCCTTCGGTCCTCCGATCGTTGTCAGAAGTAAGTTGGCCGCAGTGTTATCACTCATGGTTATGGCAGCA
CTGCATAATTCTCTTACTGTCATGCCATCCGTAAGATGCTTTTCTGTGACTGGTGAGTACTCAACCAAGT
CATTCTGAGAATAGTGTATGCGGCGACCGAGTTGCTCTTGCCCGGCGTCAATACGGGATAATACCGCGCC
ACATAGCAGAACTTTAAAAGTGCTCATCATTGGAAAACGTTCTTCGGGGCGAAAACTCTCAAGGATCTTA
CCGCTGTTGAGATCCAGTTCGATGTAACCCACTCGTGCACCCAACTGATCTTCAGCATCTTTTACTTTCA
CCAGCGTTTCTGGGTGAGCAAAAACAGGAAGGCAAAATGCCGCAAAAAAGGGAATAAGGGCGACACGGAA
ATGTTGAATACTCATACTCTTCCTTTTTCAATATTATTGAAGCATTTATCAGGGTTATTGTCTCATGAGC
GGATACATATTTGAATGTATTTAGAAAAATAAACAAATAGGGGTTCCGCGCACATTTCCCCGAAAAGTGC
CACCTGACGTCTAAGAAACCATTATTATCATGACATTAACCTATAAAAATAGGCGTATCACGAGGCCCTT
TCGTCTCGCGCGTTTCGGTGATGACGGTGAAAACCTCTGACACATGCAGCTCCCGGAGACGGTCACAGCT
TGTCTGTAAGCGGATGCCGGGAGCAGACAAGCCCGTCAGGGCGCGTCAGCGGGTGTTGGCGGGTGTCGGG
GCTGGCTTAACTATGCGGCATCAGAGCAGATTGTACTGAGAGTGCACCATATGCGGTGTGAAATACCGCA
CAGATGCGTAAGGAGAAAATACCGCATCAGGCGCCATTCGCCATTCAGGCTGCGCAACTGTTGGGAAGGG
CGATCGGTGCGGGCCTCTTCGCTATTACGCCAGCTGGCGAAAGGGGGATGTGCTGCAAGGCGATTAAGTT
GGGTAACGCCAGGGTTTTCCCAGTCACGACGTTGTAAAACGACGGCCAGTGAGTTCGAGCTTGCATGCCT
GCAGGT
Features (pLannotate 1.2.2; 16 found; start..end, strand, type, name):
      1..304     +  enhancer       CMV enhancer: human cytomegalovirus immediate early enhancer
    305..508     +  promoter       CMV promoter: human cytomegalovirus (CMV) immediate early promoter
    646..742     +  intron         SV40 intron: modified SV40 intron with splice donor and acceptor sites
    869..1648    +  CDS            TRAPPC10 (fragment): TPC10_HUMAN - Also known as EHOC1, TMEM1. Experimental evidence at protein level: Swiss-Prot protein existence level 1. Specific subunit of the TRAPP (transport protein particle) II complex, a highly conserved vesicle tethering complex that functions in late Golgi trafficking as a membrane tether. From Homo sapiens (Human).
   1669..1803    -  polyA_signal   SV40 poly(A) signal: SV40 polyadenylation signal
   1938..1954    -  protein_bind   lac operator: The lac repressor binds to the lac operator to inhibit transcription in E. coli. This inhibition can be relieved by adding lactose or isopropyl-β-D-thiogalactopyranoside (IPTG). lac repressor encoded by lacI
   1962..1992    -  promoter       lac promoter: promoter for the E. coli lac operon
   2007..2028    -  protein_bind   CAP binding site: CAP binding activates transcription in the presence of cAMP. E. coli catabolite activator protein
   2041..2133    -  CDS            lacI (fragment): lac repressor; lacI; The lac repressor binds to the lac operator to inhibit transcription in E. coli. This inhibition can be relieved by adding lactose or isopropyl-β-D-thiogalactopyranoside (IPTG).
   2316..2904    -  rep_origin     ori: high-copy-number ColE1/pMB1/pBR322/pUC origin of replication
   3075..3935    -  CDS            AmpR: β-lactamase; bla; confers resistance to ampicillin, carbenicillin, and related antibiotics
   3936..4040    -  promoter       AmpR promoter: bla
   4135..4170    +  CDS            rop (fragment): Rop protein, which maintains plasmids at low copy number; rop
   4272..4371    +  misc_feature   bom (fragment): basis of mobility region from pBR322
   4377..4532    -  CDS            lacZα (fragment): LacZα fragment of β-galactosidase; lacZ fragment
   4538..2       -  misc_feature   MCS (fragment) (across the origin): pUC18/19 multiple cloning site
