[The description below was written by a language model from this plasmid's Addgene catalogue record and pLannotate feature annotations shown in this document.]
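Description:
LP376 is a mammalian expression plasmid built on the unmodified Clontech pCMV-Myc backbone, carrying a cDNA fragment of human TRAPPC10 (also known as TRS30, EHOC1 or TMEM1) that encodes only the C-terminal portion of the protein, amino acid residues 1000-1259. The roughly 780 bp insert was placed between the EcoRI and KpnI sites, both retained, so that it is fused in frame behind the vector's N-terminal Myc epitope. The Myc tag is listed in the catalogue fields but is not separately annotated in the feature table.

Expression is driven by the human cytomegalovirus immediate early enhancer and promoter, followed by a modified SV40 intron with splice donor and acceptor sites that typically improves transcript processing. The transcript is terminated by an SV40 polyadenylation signal downstream of the coding fragment. In E. coli the plasmid replicates from a high-copy ColE1/pUC-type origin and is selected with ampicillin through the β-lactamase gene and its own promoter. The remaining annotations (lac promoter and operator, CAP site, and fragments of lacI, lacZα, rop, bom and a pUC polylinker) are vestigial cloning-vector remnants with no role in the payload. No mammalian selection marker is annotated, so the construct is suited to transient transfection.

TRAPPC10 is a specific subunit of the TRAPPII vesicle-tethering complex that acts in late Golgi trafficking. The associated study concerns conserved, centrosome-targeting ASH domains in TRAPPII subunits, so this truncation presumably lets the tagged C-terminal region be detected and localised in cells, although the record does not state this. The sequenced record is 4,556 nt, slightly shorter than the catalogued total of 4,657 bp.
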