Addgene plasmid #90200: LP376
Purpose: pCMV-myc with cDNA encoding HsTRAPPC10 aa residues 1000-1259
Depositing lab: Lotte Pedersen. Depositing organization: University of Copenhagen. Publication: Identification of conserved, centrosome-targeting ASH domains in TRAPPII complex subunits and TRAPPC8. Schou KB, Morthorst SK, Christensen ST, Pedersen LB. Cilia. 2014 Jun 18;3:6. doi: 10.1186/2046-2530-3-6. eCollection 2014. 2046-2530-3-6 PubMed 25018876.
Backbone
  Vector backbone: pCMV-Myc
  Backbone manufacturer: Clontech
  Backbone size w/o insert (bp): 3800
  Total vector size (bp): 4657
  Modifications to backbone: None
  Vector type: Mammalian Expression
Growth in bacteria
  Bacterial resistance: Ampicillin, 100 μg/mL
  Growth temperature: 37°C
  Growth strain: DH5alpha
  Copy number: Unknown
Gene/Insert
  Gene/Insert name: TRAPPC10
  Species: H. sapiens (human)
  Insert size (bp): 777
  Mutation: aa residues 1000-1259
  GenBank ID: NM_003274.4
  Entrez Gene: TRAPPC10 (a.k.a. TRS30)
  Promoter: CMV
  Tag / fusion protein: Myc (N terminal on insert)
  Cloning method: Restriction Enzyme; 5′ cloning site EcoRI (not destroyed); 3′ cloning site KpnI (not destroyed)
  Sequencing primers: 5′ CMV-F: CGCAAATGGGCGGTAGGCGTG; 3′ SV40pA-R: GAAATTTGTGATGCTATTGC
Terms and licenses: Academic/Nonprofit Terms; Industry Terms: Not Available to Industry
How to cite: LP376 was a gift from Lotte Pedersen (Addgene plasmid # 90200 ; http://n2t.net/addgene:90200 ; RRID:Addgene_90200)
